Addgene plasmid #231366: pAAV.Ple155-CI-EGFP-W3SL_2x-U6-sasgAi14
Purpose: Ple155-driven EGFP, also encoding U6-driven sgRNAs to direct saCas9 to both sides of stop cassette in Ai14 mice.
Depositing lab: Viviana Gradinaru. Depositing organization: California Institute of Technology. Publication: Spatial genomics of AAV vectors reveals mechanism of transcriptional crosstalk that enables targeted delivery of large genetic cargo. Coughlin GM, Borsos M, Barcelona BH, Appling N, Mayfield AMH, Mackey ED, Eser RA, Jackson CR, Chen X, Kumar SR, Gradinaru V. Nat Biotechnol. 2025 Mar 20. doi: 10.1038/s41587-025-02565-4. PubMed 40113953.
Backbone
  Vector backbone: pAAV
  Vector type: AAV
Growth in bacteria
  Bacterial resistance: Ampicillin, 100 μg/mL
  Growth temperature: 30°C
  Growth strain: NEB Stable
  Copy number: High Copy
Gene/Insert
  Gene/Insert name: EGFP
  gRNA/shRNA sequence: Unspecified
  Species: Other
  Insert size (bp): 714
  Cloning method: Gibson Cloning
Terms and licenses: Academic/Nonprofit Terms; Industry Terms: Not Available to Industry
How to cite: pAAV.Ple155-CI-EGFP-W3SL_2x-U6-sasgAi14 was a gift from Viviana Gradinaru (Addgene plasmid # 231366 ; http://n2t.net/addgene:231366 ; RRID:Addgene_231366)
