[The description below was written by a language model from this plasmid's Addgene catalogue record and pLannotate feature annotations shown in this document.]
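Description:
pAAV.Ple155-CI-EGFP-W3SL_2x-U6-sasgAi14 is an AAV transfer plasmid of about 6.7 kb built on a pAAV backbone, in which two AAV2 inverted terminal repeats flank the cargo so that the intervening sequence can be packaged into recombinant AAV particles. In bacteria it is maintained by a high-copy ColE1/pUC-type origin and selected with ampicillin through the β-lactamase gene and its own promoter. An f1 phage origin and small pBR322-derived remnants (bom and rop fragments) also sit in the backbone. The record lists a recombination-deficient host strain, which fits the known instability of ITR sequences.

Between the ITRs are two functional modules. The first is a Pol II reporter cassette. According to the name and stated purpose, the Ple155 promoter drives EGFP. The promoter itself was not annotated, but an unannotated stretch of roughly 1.7 kb between the left ITR and the chimeric intron is presumably where it lies. The chimeric β-globin/immunoglobulin intron ("CI") precedes the EGFP coding sequence. It is followed by W3SL, a compact 3′ element that the annotation detects as truncated WPRE segments plus SV40 polyadenylation signal fragments, saving space in the size-limited AAV genome.

The second module consists of two tandem human U6 Pol III promoters, each followed by a Staphylococcus aureus Cas9 guide RNA scaffold. The spacer sequences are not given, but the guides are described as targeting both sides of the stop cassette in Ai14 reporter mice. No Cas9 is encoded here, so saCas9 must be supplied separately. Excision of the stop cassette would then switch on the Ai14 reporter, while EGFP marks cells in which Ple155 is active.
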