Features (pLannotate 1.2.2; 19 found; start..end, strand, type, name):
    113..162     +  misc_feature   bom (fragment): basis of mobility region from pBR322
    163..618     -  rep_origin     f1 ori (sequence partly withheld): f1 bacteriophage origin of replication; arrow indicates direction of (+) strand synthesis
    637..688     +  misc_feature   bom (fragment): basis of mobility region from pBR322
    693..833     -  repeat_region  AAV2 ITR: inverted terminal repeat of adeno-associated virus serotype 2 inverted
   2534..2666    +  intron         chimeric intron: chimera between introns from human β-globin and immunoglobulin heavy chain genes
   2685..3400    +  CDS            EGFP (fragment): the original enhanced GFP (Yang et al., 1996) mammalian codon-optimized
   3410..3567    +  misc_feature   WPRE (fragment): woodchuck hepatitis virus posttranscriptional regulatory element
   3573..3657    +  misc_feature   WPRE (fragment): woodchuck hepatitis virus posttranscriptional regulatory element
   3656..3699    -  polyA_signal   SV40 poly(A) signal (fragment): SV40 polyadenylation signal
   3703..3770    -  polyA_signal   SV40 poly(A) signal (fragment): SV40 polyadenylation signal
   3874..4114    +  promoter       U6 promoter: RNA polymerase III promoter for human U6 snRNA
   4148..4218    +  misc_RNA       Sa gRNA scaffold (fragment): guide RNA scaffold for the Staphylococcus aureus CRISPR/Cas9 system
   4265..4505    +  promoter       U6 promoter: RNA polymerase III promoter for human U6 snRNA
   4539..4609    +  misc_RNA       Sa gRNA scaffold (fragment): guide RNA scaffold for the Staphylococcus aureus CRISPR/Cas9 system
   4642..4782    +  repeat_region  AAV2 ITR: inverted terminal repeat of adeno-associated virus serotype 2 inverted
   4844..5432    -  rep_origin     ori: high-copy-number ColE1/pMB1/pBR322/pUC origin of replication
   5603..6463    -  CDS            AmpR: β-lactamase; bla; confers resistance to ampicillin, carbenicillin, and related antibiotics
   6464..6568    -  promoter       AmpR promoter: bla
   6663..11      +  CDS            rop (fragment) (across the origin): Rop protein, which maintains plasmids at low copy number; rop
>Addgene plasmid #231366 | pAAV.Ple155-CI-EGFP-W3SL_2x-U6-sasgAi14 | addgene full sequence | sequence record 459854 | Addgene NGS Result
AAAACCTCTGACACATGCAGCTCCCGGAGACGGTCACAGCTTGTCTGTAAGCGGATGCCGGGAGCAGACA
AGCCCGTCAGGGCGCGTCAGCGGGTGTTGGCGGGTGTCGGGGCTGGCTTAACTATGCGGCATCAGAGCAG
ATTGTACTGAGAGTGCACCATAAAATTGTAAACGTTAATATTTTGTTAAAATTCGCGTTAAATTTTTGTT
AAATCAGCTCATTTTTTAACCAATAGACCGAAATCGGCAAAATCCCTTATAAATCAAAAGAATAGCCCGA
GATAGAGT
[37 nt withheld, positions 289-325]
AAAGAACGTGGACTCCAACGTCAAAGG
[141 nt withheld, positions 353-493]
G
[46 nt withheld, positions 495-540]
A
[95 nt withheld, positions 542-636]
TATGCGGTGTGAAATACCGCACAGATGCGTAAGGAGAAAATACCGCATCAGGCGCCCCTGCAGGCAGCTG
CGCGCTCGCTCGCTCACTGAGGCCGCCCGGGCAAAGCCCGGGCGTCGGGCGACCTTTGGTCGCCCGGCCT
CAGTGAGCGAGCGAGCGCGCAGAGAGGGAGTGGCCAACTCCATCACTAGGGGTTCCTGCGGCCGCCTCGA
GTCAGCAGATTGAAGAAGCCCTCCTGGTCTGGGGAGCCCGCCTGGGGACAGACTCGCTCAGTCTGGTTGG
CCCTTCAGCTTGGGGGCCCCTCCCCAAACTTCCTAGCCAGCTTGCTCACACCCTGACCCCGGGGCCTGCC
GTCCCCACTTCCTCAGCTCTCACCATGGTCCCCGCCGATCCTCTCTGCAGAGCTGTTCTGAATGAGACAT
GAGTCTCCTTCCCAATCCCGGCCCCCGCCCCAGGGGCCCTGGCCAGCAGTGCCACTTCACGTGGTACCGC
TTCAAGGGACAGGCTCCGATGCGTGTCCCGCCGTCCTAGATTGGGGCCTGATGAGTGTGGCCTGGGAGCT
GGGACACGAATCAGGGAAACATGGCCCAGGAGCTACCCCCAGGTCCCAGCATCTCCCATCAATAGGGGTC
CACACGGAGAGCCCTGCCCTCTGCCCTGGGGCCTGGCACTCAGACCCCCAAGCCCACCAGCCCCTTTCTA
CAGCCACAACTGGGTCAGGGGGTCCTAGGAGACTCACTCGTTAATTAGGTGCCCTACAAACTAATTAGTC
TTGTCAATCATGGGCTCTGAGACCTTGAGCTGGGGGTGGGGTGGGGGCAGGGCCCTCTCACCTCGGCACA
GGGGCCTGAGCCTTCCTCCGTCTTCTCCTCCTGATCCGGACACTTCATTGGCATAGAGGGAGAGAGTGTG
AACTTGGCCCTTTGTGGAACAGAGGAGGCTCGGGCAGAGGTGGTGATAGTGCAGCCCATTCATTCTGAGA
TGAAACTTCCACTGGTTTCCGTAAAGACGTCTTGGGGAGGGAAGGGAAGGGGATGGGGACCTCCCAGTGG
TATCCCCTGCTTGGGCACTGAGGGAAAGCCACAGTGGCTCGGGGTAAAAGGCAGGGACATCCTCTCCCCG
CCTGCCTCTGTCCCCAGGGAGTCTCGCCTCCTGTTCCCACCTGGGGCTAGGGTGATAGAGGAGAGGAGAT
AGCTCAACCTGGCATTTAGGTGGTGTGGGAACAGGAGACCCCAGACTTTCTTGTTTTGGGGTCTGGGGCA
GGCAACCAGGCTCCAGGGACAGTGAGTTGAAGGAAGGGTGGCTGGGAGACCCCTTGACTTGCTGCCAAGG
AGACAGAGCTGGAGCTAGGGTGGCGGGTGGTGTCTGAGGCAGGTGCAGAGAGGGAGGGAGGGAAGGGGCC
TTTGACTCCAACCTCCTTTTTCTTTACCGACTGCAGGTGGCAGCTGCCCTTCCAGGAGCCAGTGGGGGAA
CCTGGGTGGCTGGGTGGGGACACCTGCAAGTCCTCCCTAAGCCAGCTACCACCCTACACTGTTGGCCTCC
CTTCTCCAACTGTGGGGACGCTGCTCAGGCCTTTTGTGACATCACACCTGAGAGTCCCTGGGGTCCAGTC
ATTGCTGCTGGGCACAGCGAGGTCCAAGCTCAGGTCGCCCTGCCCCCTACCCACCATGCCAGATCCAGCA
TCGTTGTGGGCAAACAATTATCTGGATGATCTTTATGGGGCTTAAGCTTGGGTGGGAGCAGATGGGGCAT
GAGCTGGGGATTTGGGGATGGGGGGAATCCACACCCCCACGTCCTGGACGTTTAAAAGGCCCTCTCTGGC
ACTGGGCCGGGGCAGAGGCCAGCAGAAAAGTGACTGGAGTCCAGGCGCGCCGAAGTTGGTCGTGAGGCAC
TGGGCAGGTAAGTATCAAGGTTACAAGACAGGTTTAAGGAGACCAATAGAAACTGGGCTTGTCGAGACAG
AGAAGACTCTTGCGTTTCTGATAGGCACCTATTGGTCTTACTGACATCCACTTTGCCTTTCTCTCCACAG
ACCGGTGCCACCATGGCCGTGAGCAAGGGCGAGGAGCTGTTCACCGGGGTGGTGCCCATCCTGGTCGAGC
TGGACGGCGACGTAAACGGCCACAAGTTCAGCGTGTCCGGCGAGGGCGAGGGCGATGCCACCTACGGCAA
GCTGACCCTGAAGTTCATCTGCACCACCGGCAAGCTGCCCGTGCCCTGGCCCACCCTCGTGACCACCCTG
ACCTACGGCGTGCAGTGCTTCAGCCGCTACCCCGACCACATGAAGCAGCACGACTTCTTCAAGTCCGCCA
TGCCCGAAGGCTACGTCCAGGAGCGCACCATCTTCTTCAAGGACGACGGCAACTACAAGACCCGCGCCGA
GGTGAAGTTCGAGGGCGACACCCTGGTGAACCGCATCGAGCTGAAGGGCATCGACTTCAAGGAGGACGGC
AACATCCTGGGGCACAAGCTGGAGTACAACTACAACAGCCACAACGTCTATATCATGGCCGACAAGCAGA
AGAACGGCATCAAGGTGAACTTCAAGATCCGCCACAACATCGAGGACGGCAGCGTGCAGCTCGCCGACCA
CTACCAGCAGAACACCCCCATCGGCGACGGCCCCGTGCTGCTGCCCGACAACCACTACCTGAGCACCCAG
TCCGCCCTGAGCAAAGACCCCAACGAGAAGCGCGATCACATGGTCCTGCTGGAGTTCGTGACCGCCGCCG
GGATCACTCTCGGCATGGACGAGCTGTACAAGTAGGAATTCATAATCAACCTCTGGATTACAAAATTTGT
GAAAGATTGACTGGTATTCTTAACTATGTTGCTCCTTTTACGCTATGTGGATACGCTGCTTTAATGCCTT
TGTATCATGCTATTGCTTCCCGTATGGCTTTCATTTTCTCCTCCTTGTATAAATCCTGGTTAGTTCTTGC
CACGGCGGAACTCATCGCCGCCTGCCTTGCCCGCTGCTGGACAGGGGCTCGGCTGTTGGGCACTGACAAT
TCCGTGGTGTTTATTTGTGAAATTTGTGATGCTATTGCTTTATTTGTAACCATCTAGCTTTATTTGTGAA
ATTTGTGATGCTATTGCTTTATTTGTAACCATTATAAGCTGCAATAAACAAGTTAACAACAACAATTGCA
TTCATTTTATGTTTCAGGTTCAGGGGGAGATGTGGGAGGTTTTTTAAACAACTAGTAGGTGAGGCATCGC
CTGAAATCCAGCTGGTGGAGGGCCTATTTCCCATGATTCCTTCATATTTGCATATACGATACAAGGCTGT
TAGAGAGATAATTGGAATTAATTTGACTGTAAACACAAAGATATTAGTACAAAATACGTGACGTAGAAAG
TAATAATTTCTTGGGTAGTTTGCAGTTTTAAAATTATGTTTTAAAATGGACTATCATATGCTTACCGTAA
CTTGAAAGTATTTCGATTTCTTGGCTTTATATATCTTGTGGAAAGGACGAAACACCCTCTAGAGTCGCAG
ATCCTCGTTAGAGTACTCTGGAAACAGAATCTACTCTAACAAGGCAAAATGCCGTGTTTATCTCGTCAAC
TTGTTGGCGAGATTTTTTGTTTTACGCAGCGTAGGCATCGCCTGAAATCCAGCTGGTGGAGGGCCTATTT
CCCATGATTCCTTCATATTTGCATATACGATACAAGGCTGTTAGAGAGATAATTGGAATTAATTTGACTG
TAAACACAAAGATATTAGTACAAAATACGTGACGTAGAAAGTAATAATTTCTTGGGTAGTTTGCAGTTTT
AAAATTATGTTTTAAAATGGACTATCATATGCTTACCGTAACTTGAAAGTATTTCGATTTCTTGGCTTTA
TATATCTTGTGGAAAGGACGAAACACCACGAAGTTATATTAAGGGTTGTTAGAGTACTCTGGAAACAGAA
TCTACTCTAACAAGGCAAAATGCCGTGTTTATCTCGTCAACTTGTTGGCGAGATTTTTTGTTTTACGCAG
GGTACCTTGGGCCGCAGGAACCCCTAGTGATGGAGTTGGCCACTCCCTCTCTGCGCGCTCGCTCGCTCAC
TGAGGCCGGGCGACCAAAGGTCGCCCGACGCCCGGGCTTTGCCCGAGCGGCCTCAGTGAGCGAGCGAGCG
CGCAGCTGCCTGCAGGACATGTGAGCAAAAGGCCAGCAAAAGGCCAGGAACCGTAAAAAGGCCGCGTTGC
TGGCGTTTTTCCATAGGCTCCGCCCCCCTGACGAGCATCACAAAAATCGACGCTCAAGTCAGAGGTGGCG
AAACCCGACAGGACTATAAAGATACCAGGCGTTTCCCCCTGGAAGCTCCCTCGTGCGCTCTCCTGTTCCG
ACCCTGCCGCTTACCGGATACCTGTCCGCCTTTCTCCCTTCGGGAAGCGTGGCGCTTTCTCATAGCTCAC
GCTGTAGGTATCTCAGTTCGGTGTAGGTCGTTCGCTCCAAGCTGGGCTGTGTGCACGAACCCCCCGTTCA
GCCCGACCGCTGCGCCTTATCCGGTAACTATCGTCTTGAGTCCAACCCGGTAAGACACGACTTATCGCCA
CTGGCAGCAGCCACTGGTAACAGGATTAGCAGAGCGAGGTATGTAGGCGGTGCTACAGAGTTCTTGAAGT
GGTGGCCTAACTACGGCTACACTAGAAGAACAGTATTTGGTATCTGCGCTCTGCTGAAGCCAGTTACCTT
CGGAAAAAGAGTTGGTAGCTCTTGATCCGGCAAACAAACCACCGCTGGTAGCGGTGGTTTTTTTGTTTGC
AAGCAGCAGATTACGCGCAGAAAAAAAGGATCTCAAGAAGATCCTTTGATCTTTTCTACGGGGTCTGACG
CTCAGTGGAACGAAAACTCACGTTAAGGGATTTTGGTCATGAGATTATCAAAAAGGATCTTCACCTAGAT
CCTTTTAAATTAAAAATGAAGTTTTAAATCAATCTAAAGTATATATGAGTAAACTTGGTCTGACAGTTAC
CAATGCTTAATCAGTGAGGCACCTATCTCAGCGATCTGTCTATTTCGTTCATCCATAGTTGCCTGACTCC
CCGTCGTGTAGATAACTACGATACGGGAGGGCTTACCATCTGGCCCCAGTGCTGCAATGATACCGCGGCT
TCCACGCTCACCGGCTCCAGATTTATCAGCAATAAACCAGCCAGCCGGAAGGGCCGAGCGCAGAAGTGGT
CCTGCAACTTTATCCGCCTCCATCCAGTCTATTAATTGTTGCCGGGAAGCTAGAGTAAGTAGTTCGCCAG
TTAATAGTTTGCGCAACGTTGTTGCCATTGCTACAGGCATCGTGGTGTCACGCTCGTCGTTTGGTATGGC
TTCATTCAGCTCCGGTTCCCAACGATCAAGGCGAGTTACATGATCCCCCATGTTGTGCAAAAAAGCGGTT
AGCTCCTTCGGTCCTCCGATCGTTGTCAGAAGTAAGTTGGCCGCAGTGTTATCACTCATGGTTATGGCAG
CACTGCATAATTCTCTTACTGTCATGCCATCCGTAAGATGCTTTTCTGTGACTGGTGAGTACTCAACCAA
GTCATTCTGAGAATAGTGTATGCGGCGACCGAGTTGCTCTTGCCCGGCGTCAATACGGGATAATACCGCG
CCACATAGCAGAACTTTAAAAGTGCTCATCATTGGAAAACGTTCTTCGGGGCGAAAACTCTCAAGGATCT
TACCGCTGTTGAGATCCAGTTCGATGTAACCCACTCGTGCACCCAACTGATCTTCAGCATCTTTTACTTT
CACCAGCGTTTCTGGGTGAGCAAAAACAGGAAGGCAAAATGCCGCAAAAAAGGGAATAAGGGCGACACGG
AAATGTTGAATACTCATACTCTTCCTTTTTCAATATTATTGAAGCATTTATCAGGGTTATTGTCTCATGA
GCGGATACATATTTGAATGTATTTAGAAAAATAAACAAATAGGGGTTCCGCGCACATTTCCCCGAAAAGT
GCCACCTGACGTCTAAGAAACCATTATTATCATGACATTAACCTATAAAAATAGGCGTATCACGAGGCCC
TTTCGTCTCGCGCGTTTCGGTGATGACGGTG
